Addgene plasmid #180498: pCMV-Armc12/FLAG/BioID2/HA
Purpose: Expression vector of BirA-fused mouse Armc12. HA-tagged BirA was linked to the FLAG-tagged Armc12. See Fig.S6 of Shimada, K. et al. Proc. Natl. Acad. Sci. USA. 118 (6): e2018355118, 2021.
Depositing lab: Masahito Ikawa. Depositing organization: The University of Osaka. Publication: ARMC12 regulates spatiotemporal mitochondrial dynamics during spermiogenesis and is required for male fertility. Shimada K, Park S, Miyata H, Yu Z, Morohoshi A, Oura S, Matzuk MM, Ikawa M. Proc Natl Acad Sci U S A. 2021 Feb 9;118(6). pii: 2018355118. doi: 10.1073/pnas.2018355118. PubMed 33536340.
Backbone
  Vector backbone: MCS-BioID2-HA
  Backbone size w/o insert (bp): 6112
  Total vector size (bp): 6112
  Vector type: Mammalian Expression
Growth in bacteria
  Bacterial resistance: Ampicillin, 100 μg/mL
  Growth temperature: 37°C
  Growth strain: DH5alpha
  Copy number: Unknown
Gene/Insert
  Gene/Insert name: armadillo repeat containing 12 (alt name: Armc12)
  Species: M. musculus (mouse)
  Insert size (bp): 1020
  GenBank ID: NM_026290.3
  Entrez Gene: Armc12 (a.k.a. 4930511I11Rik, AV041658)
  Promoter: CMV promoter
  Tag / fusion protein: FLAG tag (C terminal on insert)
  Cloning method: Gibson Cloning
  Sequencing primers: 5′ TTAATACGACTCACTATAGG; 3′ AGCTCACGTTCCACTCCTTC
Terms and licenses: Academic/Nonprofit Terms; Industry Terms: Not Available to Industry
How to cite: pCMV-Armc12/FLAG/BioID2/HA was a gift from Masahito Ikawa (Addgene plasmid # 180498 ; http://n2t.net/addgene:180498 ; RRID:Addgene_180498)
