[The description below was written by a language model from this plasmid's Addgene catalogue record and pLannotate feature annotations shown in this document.]
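Description:
pCMV-Armc12/FLAG/BioID2/HA is a mammalian expression plasmid built on the MCS-BioID2-HA backbone for proximity-dependent biotinylation experiments with mouse ARMC12. It is propagated in E. coli through a high-copy ColE1/pUC-type origin and selected with ampicillin via the β-lactamase gene. An f1 phage origin is also present. For mammalian cells it carries a neomycin phosphotransferase cassette driven by the SV40 enhancer/early promoter and terminated by an SV40 polyadenylation signal, which would permit G418 selection of stable transfectants. The catalogue gives 6112 bp for both the backbone and the total size, whereas the sequenced record is 7,155 nt. This is consistent with the listed total not including the roughly 1 kb insert.

The expression unit is driven by the human CMV immediate-early enhancer and promoter, followed by a T7 promoter that also serves as a sequencing primer site. The 1020 bp Armc12 coding sequence (armadillo repeat containing 12), inserted by Gibson cloning, is followed in the same orientation by a FLAG epitope and then BioID2, the promiscuous R40G mutant of the Aquifex aeolicus biotin ligase. Transcription ends at a bovine growth hormone polyadenylation signal. The construct name and stated purpose indicate a C-terminal HA tag on BioID2, though it is not separately annotated in the feature table. The resulting ARMC12-FLAG-BioID2-HA fusion biotinylates proteins in its vicinity, which allows them to be captured with streptavidin and identified, while the two epitope tags allow the bait to be detected. The depositors used it in a study of ARMC12's role in mitochondrial dynamics during spermiogenesis and male fertility.
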