Features (pLannotate 1.2.2; 22 found; start..end, strand, type, name):
     30..82      -  misc_feature   bom (fragment): basis of mobility region from pBR322
    237..616     +  enhancer       CMV enhancer: human cytomegalovirus immediate early enhancer
    617..820     +  promoter       CMV promoter: human cytomegalovirus (CMV) immediate early promoter
    816..849     +  LTR            5' LTR (truncated) (fragment): truncated 5' long terminal repeat (LTR) from HIV-1
    865..883     +  promoter       T7 promoter: promoter for bacteriophage T7 RNA polymerase
    925..1944    +  CDS            Armc12: ARM12_MOUSE - Experimental evidence at transcript level: Swiss-Prot protein existence level 2. From Mus musculus (Mouse).
   1963..1983    +  CDS            FLAG (fragment): FLAG® epitope tag, followed by an enterokinase cleavage site
   1996..2691    +  CDS            BioID2: promiscuous R40G mutant of a biotin protein ligase from Aquifex aeolicus (Kim et al., 2016)
   2754..2978    +  polyA_signal   bGH poly(A) signal: bovine growth hormone polyadenylation signal
   2982..3003    +  promoter       SV40 promoter (fragment): SV40 enhancer and early promoter
   3024..3452    +  rep_origin     f1 ori (sequence partly withheld): f1 bacteriophage origin of replication; arrow indicates direction of (+) strand synthesis
   3466..3795    +  promoter       SV40 promoter: SV40 enhancer and early promoter
   3862..4653    +  CDS            neo: KKA2_KLEPN - Also known as kan, nptII. Experimental evidence at protein level: Swiss-Prot protein existence level 1. Resistance to kanamycin, neomycin, paromomycin, ribostamycin, butirosin and gentamicin B. From Klebsiella pneumoniae.
   4677..4835    +  CDS            ble (fragment): BLE_KLEPN - Experimental evidence at protein level: Swiss-Prot protein existence level 1. Binding protein with a strong affinity to the bleomycin family of antibiotics. Binds to CL990; an antimitotic-antibiotic compound. From Klebsiella pneumoniae.
   4830..4951    +  polyA_signal   SV40 poly(A) signal: SV40 polyadenylation signal
   5024..5040    -  protein_bind   lac operator: The lac repressor binds to the lac operator to inhibit transcription in E. coli. This inhibition can be relieved by adding lactose or isopropyl-β-D-thiogalactopyranoside (IPTG). lac repressor encoded by lacI
   5048..5078    -  promoter       lac promoter: promoter for the E. coli lac operon
   5093..5114    -  protein_bind   CAP binding site: CAP binding activates transcription in the presence of cAMP. E. coli catabolite activator protein
   5127..5219    -  CDS            lacI (fragment): lac repressor; lacI; The lac repressor binds to the lac operator to inhibit transcription in E. coli. This inhibition can be relieved by adding lactose or isopropyl-β-D-thiogalactopyranoside (IPTG).
   5402..5990    -  rep_origin     ori: high-copy-number ColE1/pMB1/pBR322/pUC origin of replication
   6161..7021    -  CDS            AmpR: β-lactamase; bla; confers resistance to ampicillin, carbenicillin, and related antibiotics
   7022..7126    -  promoter       AmpR promoter: bla
>Addgene plasmid #180498 | pCMV-Armc12/FLAG/BioID2/HA | addgene full sequence | sequence record 356916 | Addgene NGS Result
TCGACGGATCGGGAGATCTCCCGATCCCCTATGGTGCACTCTCAGTACAATCTGCTCTGATGCCGCATAG
TTAAGCCAGTATCTGCTCCCTGCTTGTGTGTTGGAGGTCGCTGAGTAGTGCGCGAGCAAAATTTAAGCTA
CAACAAGGCAAGGCTTGACCGACAATTGCATGAAGAATCTGCTTAGGGTTAGGCGTTTTGCGCTGCTTCG
CGATGTACGGGCCAGATATACGCGTTGACATTGATTATTGACTAGTTATTAATAGTAATCAATTACGGGG
TCATTAGTTCATAGCCCATATATGGAGTTCCGCGTTACATAACTTACGGTAAATGGCCCGCCTGGCTGAC
CGCCCAACGACCCCCGCCCATTGACGTCAATAATGACGTATGTTCCCATAGTAACGCCAATAGGGACTTT
CCATTGACGTCAATGGGTGGAGTATTTACGGTAAACTGCCCACTTGGCAGTACATCAAGTGTATCATATG
CCAAGTACGCCCCCTATTGACGTCAATGACGGTAAATGGCCCGCCTGGCATTATGCCCAGTACATGACCT
TATGGGACTTTCCTACTTGGCAGTACATCTACGTATTAGTCATCGCTATTACCATGGTGATGCGGTTTTG
GCAGTACATCAATGGGCGTGGATAGCGGTTTGACTCACGGGGATTTCCAAGTCTCCACCCCATTGACGTC
AATGGGAGTTTGTTTTGGCACCAAAATCAACGGGACTTTCCAAAATGTCGTAACAACTCCGCCCCATTGA
CGCAAATGGGCGGTAGGCGTGTACGGTGGGAGGTCTATATAAGCAGAGCTCTCTGGCTAACTAGAGAACC
CACTGCTTACTGGCTTATCGAAATTAATACGACTCACTATAGGGAGACCCAAGCTGGCTAGCTAGAGGAT
CCCTGCAGGCCGCCATGGGCAAGACCATTCCCCGGTTCCTGGAGCAACTGGACCTCATCAAAAGCTTCGT
GGGCCTGGCTACAGGCGCCGGGGCCTTATACCTGCTGTACAAGGCCGTCAGGACTGGCTTAAAATGTCAT
CCGCCACTCTGCTCCAACTCGCCGATCTGCATTGCCCGCCTGGCCATCGAGAGAGAGCGCCACGGGCGGG
ACTCCGGTGAGATTCGAAGACTTCTCAACTCTCTAGACTGCAAACAGGATGAGTATACCAGGAGCATGAT
CCTTCATAACATCACCCGCTGCGTGTACTTGCTGGAGGCTGAGGCCTCTTCTTGTACTATGGATGACATC
GACTTGGTGGCTGACATGCTAGATGAGAAGGACAACAGTGTAAAAATCCAAGCTCTGAATGCACTTAAAG
CTTTCTCTGGCATCAGGAAATTCAGGCTCAAAATCCAGGAGCATTGCATCAAGGTACTGGAACTGATTTC
CACCATCTGGGACTTGGAATTGCACGTAGCTGGTCTCCGATTGCTCAACAACCTCCCGCTACCTGACTAT
GTGCACCCACAGCTGCGGCGGGTGATGCCTGCCCTGATGGAGATCATACAGTCAGACTGCATCCTGGCAC
AGGTACAAGCTGTCCGCCTCCTGAGTTACCTGGCACAGAAGAACGACCTTCTTTATGACATTCTCAACTG
TCAGGTGCGTCCCAACTTCCTGAACCTCTTCCAGTCTTCACAGCCGGGCAGTCTGCTGTTCGAGGTGCTG
GTGTTTGCGGAACACTTGAGTGAAGGTCGGAACGCCACCCACTACCGAGCGGTCAAATGGCATTACAACG
AGCAATCCCTGCACGAAGCCCTCTTTGGGGATGAGTCCAGACTGGCAGACCGACTGCTCTCCCTGGTCAT
CCACCCTGAGGAGGAAGTTCAGATCCAGGCCTGCAAAGTCATAGTGAGCTTGCAGTGTCCCCAGGACCTG
GGATCCCGACCCTCTTCCTGCCGACCTAGCCATTCCTGCTTTAAAACCGGGAAGGGCGGCAGCGATATCG
ACTACAAGGATGACGATGACAAGGAATTCGGATCCTTCAAGAACCTGATCTGGCTGAAGGAGGTGGACAG
CACCCAGGAGAGACTGAAGGAGTGGAACGTGAGCTACGGCACCGCCCTGGTGGCCGACAGACAGACCAAG
GGCAGAGGCGGCCTGGGCAGAAAGTGGCTGAGCCAGGAGGGCGGCCTGTACTTCAGCTTCCTGCTGAACC
CCAAGGAGTTCGAGAACCTGCTGCAGCTGCCCCTGGTGCTGGGCCTGAGCGTGAGCGAGGCCCTGGAGGA
GATCACCGAGATCCCCTTCAGCCTGAAGTGGCCCAACGACGTGTACTTCCAGGAGAAGAAGGTGAGCGGC
GTGCTGTGCGAGCTGAGCAAGGACAAGCTGATCGTGGGCATCGGCATCAACGTGAACCAGAGAGAGATCC
CCGAGGAGATCAAGGACAGAGCCACCACCCTGTACGAGATCACCGGCAAGGACTGGGACAGAAAGGAGGT
GCTGCTGAAGGTGCTGAAGAGAATCAGCGAGAACCTGAAGAAGTTCAAGGAGAAGAGCTTCAAGGAGTTC
AAGGGCAAGATCGAGAGCAAGATGCTGTACCTGGGCGAGGAGGTGAAGCTGCTGGGCGAGGGCAAGATCA
CCGGCAAGCTGGTGGGCCTGAGCGAGAAGGGCGGCGCCCTGATCCTGACCGAGGAGGGCATCAAGGAGAT
CCTGAGCGGCGAGTTCAGCCTGAGAAGAAGCTACCCTTACGATGTACCGGATTACGCATAGAAGCTTAAG
TTTAAACCGCTGATCAGCCTCGACTGTGCCTTCTAGTTGCCAGCCATCTGTTGTTTGCCCCTCCCCCGTG
CCTTCCTTGACCCTGGAAGGTGCCACTCCCACTGTCCTTTCCTAATAAAATGAGGAAATTGCATCGCATT
GTCTGAGTAGGTGTCATTCTATTCTGGGGGGTGGGGTGGGGCAGGACAGCAAGGGGGAGGATTGGGAAGA
CAATAGCAGGCATGCTGGGGATGCGGTGGGCTCTATGGCTTCTGAGGCGGAAAGAACCAGCTGGGGCTCT
AGGGGGTATCCCC
[124 nt withheld, positions 3024-3147]
C
[91 nt withheld, positions 3149-3239]
A
[49 nt withheld, positions 3241-3289]
CCTTTGACGTTGGAGTCCACGTTCTTT
[37 nt withheld, positions 3317-3353]
ACCCTATCTCGGTCTATTCTTTTGATTTATAAGGGATTTTGCCGATTTCGGCCTATTGGTTAAAAAATGA
GCTGATTTAACAAAAATTTAACGCGAATTAATTCTGTGGAATGTGTGTCAGTTAGGGTGTGGAAAGTCCC
CAGGCTCCCCAGCAGGCAGAAGTATGCAAAGCATGCATCTCAATTAGTCAGCAACCAGGTGTGGAAAGTC
CCCAGGCTCCCCAGCAGGCAGAAGTATGCAAAGCATGCATCTCAATTAGTCAGCAACCATAGTCCCGCCC
CTAACTCCGCCCATCCCGCCCCTAACTCCGCCCAGTTCCGCCCATTCTCCGCCCCATGGCTGACTAATTT
TTTTTATTTATGCAGAGGCCGAGGCCGCCTCTGCCTCTGAGCTATTCCAGAAGTAGTGAGGAGGCTTTTT
TGGAGGCCTAGGCTTTTGCAAAAAGCTCCCGGGAGCTTGTATATCCATTTTCGGATCTGATCAAGAGACA
GGATGAGGATCGTTTCGCATGATTGAACAAGATGGATTGCACGCAGGTTCTCCGGCCGCTTGGGTGGAGA
GGCTATTCGGCTATGACTGGGCACAACAGACAATCGGCTGCTCTGATGCCGCCGTGTTCCGGCTGTCAGC
GCAGGGGCGCCCGGTTCTTTTTGTCAAGACCGACCTGTCCGGTGCCCTGAATGAACTGCAGGACGAGGCA
GCGCGGCTATCGTGGCTGGCCACGACGGGCGTTCCTTGCGCAGCTGTGCTCGACGTTGTCACTGAAGCGG
GAAGGGACTGGCTGCTATTGGGCGAAGTGCCGGGGCAGGATCTCCTGTCATCTCACCTTGCTCCTGCCGA
GAAAGTATCCATCATGGCTGATGCAATGCGGCGGCTGCATACGCTTGATCCGGCTACCTGCCCATTCGAC
CACCAAGCGAAACATCGCATCGAGCGAGCACGTACTCGGATGGAAGCCGGTCTTGTCGATCAGGATGATC
TGGACGAAGAGCATCAGGGGCTCGCGCCAGCCGAACTGTTCGCCAGGCTCAAGGCGCGCATGCCCGACGG
CGAGGATCTCGTCGTGACCCATGGCGATGCCTGCTTGCCGAATATCATGGTGGAAAATGGCCGCTTTTCT
GGATTCATCGACTGTGGCCGGCTGGGTGTGGCGGACCGCTATCAGGACATAGCGTTGGCTACCCGTGATA
TTGCTGAAGAGCTTGGCGGCGAATGGGCTGACCGCTTCCTCGTGCTTTACGGTATCGCCGCTCCCGATTC
GCAGCGCATCGCCTTCTATCGCCTTCTTGACGAGTTCTTCTGAGCGGGACTCTGGGGTTCGAAATGACCG
ACCAAGCGACGCCCAACCTGCCATCACGAGATTTCGATTCCACCGCCGCCTTCTATGAAAGGTTGGGCTT
CGGAATCGTTTTCCGGGACGCCGGCTGGATGATCCTCCAGCGCGGGGATCTCATGCTGGAGTTCTTCGCC
CACCCCAACTTGTTTATTGCAGCTTATAATGGTTACAAATAAAGCAATAGCATCACAAATTTCACAAATA
AAGCATTTTTTTCACTGCATTCTAGTTGTGGTTTGTCCAAACTCATCAATGTATCTTATCATGTCTGTAT
ACCGTCGACCTCTAGCTAGAGCTTGGCGTAATCATGGTCATAGCTGTTTCCTGTGTGAAATTGTTATCCG
CTCACAATTCCACACAACATACGAGCCGGAAGCATAAAGTGTAAAGCCTGGGGTGCCTAATGAGTGAGCT
AACTCACATTAATTGCGTTGCGCTCACTGCCCGCTTTCCAGTCGGGAAACCTGTCGTGCCAGCTGCATTA
ATGAATCGGCCAACGCGCGGGGAGAGGCGGTTTGCGTATTGGGCGCTCTTCCGCTTCCTCGCTCACTGAC
TCGCTGCGCTCGGTCGTTCGGCTGCGGCGAGCGGTATCAGCTCACTCAAAGGCGGTAATACGGTTATCCA
CAGAATCAGGGGATAACGCAGGAAAGAACATGTGAGCAAAAGGCCAGCAAAAGGCCAGGAACCGTAAAAA
GGCCGCGTTGCTGGCGTTTTTCCATAGGCTCCGCCCCCCTGACGAGCATCACAAAAATCGACGCTCAAGT
CAGAGGTGGCGAAACCCGACAGGACTATAAAGATACCAGGCGTTTCCCCCTGGAAGCTCCCTCGTGCGCT
CTCCTGTTCCGACCCTGCCGCTTACCGGATACCTGTCCGCCTTTCTCCCTTCGGGAAGCGTGGCGCTTTC
TCATAGCTCACGCTGTAGGTATCTCAGTTCGGTGTAGGTCGTTCGCTCCAAGCTGGGCTGTGTGCACGAA
CCCCCCGTTCAGCCCGACCGCTGCGCCTTATCCGGTAACTATCGTCTTGAGTCCAACCCGGTAAGACACG
ACTTATCGCCACTGGCAGCAGCCACTGGTAACAGGATTAGCAGAGCGAGGTATGTAGGCGGTGCTACAGA
GTTCTTGAAGTGGTGGCCTAACTACGGCTACACTAGAAGAACAGTATTTGGTATCTGCGCTCTGCTGAAG
CCAGTTACCTTCGGAAAAAGAGTTGGTAGCTCTTGATCCGGCAAACAAACCACCGCTGGTAGCGGTGGTT
TTTTTGTTTGCAAGCAGCAGATTACGCGCAGAAAAAAAGGATCTCAAGAAGATCCTTTGATCTTTTCTAC
GGGGTCTGACGCTCAGTGGAACGAAAACTCACGTTAAGGGATTTTGGTCATGAGATTATCAAAAAGGATC
TTCACCTAGATCCTTTTAAATTAAAAATGAAGTTTTAAATCAATCTAAAGTATATATGAGTAAACTTGGT
CTGACAGTTACCAATGCTTAATCAGTGAGGCACCTATCTCAGCGATCTGTCTATTTCGTTCATCCATAGT
TGCCTGACTCCCCGTCGTGTAGATAACTACGATACGGGAGGGCTTACCATCTGGCCCCAGTGCTGCAATG
ATACCGCGAGACCCACGCTCACCGGCTCCAGATTTATCAGCAATAAACCAGCCAGCCGGAAGGGCCGAGC
GCAGAAGTGGTCCTGCAACTTTATCCGCCTCCATCCAGTCTATTAATTGTTGCCGGGAAGCTAGAGTAAG
TAGTTCGCCAGTTAATAGTTTGCGCAACGTTGTTGCCATTGCTACAGGCATCGTGGTGTCACGCTCGTCG
TTTGGTATGGCTTCATTCAGCTCCGGTTCCCAACGATCAAGGCGAGTTACATGATCCCCCATGTTGTGCA
AAAAAGCGGTTAGCTCCTTCGGTCCTCCGATCGTTGTCAGAAGTAAGTTGGCCGCAGTGTTATCACTCAT
GGTTATGGCAGCACTGCATAATTCTCTTACTGTCATGCCATCCGTAAGATGCTTTTCTGTGACTGGTGAG
TACTCAACCAAGTCATTCTGAGAATAGTGTATGCGGCGACCGAGTTGCTCTTGCCCGGCGTCAATACGGG
ATAATACCGCGCCACATAGCAGAACTTTAAAAGTGCTCATCATTGGAAAACGTTCTTCGGGGCGAAAACT
CTCAAGGATCTTACCGCTGTTGAGATCCAGTTCGATGTAACCCACTCGTGCACCCAACTGATCTTCAGCA
TCTTTTACTTTCACCAGCGTTTCTGGGTGAGCAAAAACAGGAAGGCAAAATGCCGCAAAAAAGGGAATAA
GGGCGACACGGAAATGTTGAATACTCATACTCTTCCTTTTTCAATATTATTGAAGCATTTATCAGGGTTA
TTGTCTCATGAGCGGATACATATTTGAATGTATTTAGAAAAATAAACAAATAGGGGTTCCGCGCACATTT
CCCCGAAAAGTGCCACCTGACG
